Addgene plasmid #70388: R777-E104 Hs.ICMT-nostop
Purpose: Gateway ORF clone of human ICMT [NM_012405.3] without stop codon (for C-terminal fusions)
Depositing lab: Dominic Esposito. Depositing organization: National Cancer Institute (NCI).
Backbone
  Vector backbone: pDonor-255
  Backbone size w/o insert (bp): 2693
  Vector type: Gateway Entry Clone
Growth in bacteria
  Bacterial resistance: Spectinomycin, 50 μg/mL
  Growth temperature: 37°C
  Growth strain: DH10B
  Copy number: High Copy
Gene/Insert
  Gene/Insert name: ICMT (alt name: NM_012405.3)
  Species: H. sapiens (human)
  Insert size (bp): 852
  Entrez Gene: ICMT (a.k.a. HSTE14, MST098, MSTP098, PCCMT, PCMT, PPMT)
  Cloning method: Gateway Cloning
  Sequencing primers: 5′ M13F 23-mer (5'-CCCAGTCACGACGTTGTAAAACG); 3′ attLR 23-mer (5'-TAACATCAGAGATTTTGAGACAC)
Terms and licenses: Academic/Nonprofit Terms; Industry Terms: Not Available to Industry
How to cite: R777-E104 Hs.ICMT-nostop was a gift from Dominic Esposito (Addgene plasmid # 70388 ; http://n2t.net/addgene:70388 ; RRID:Addgene_70388)
