[The description below was written by a language model from this plasmid's Addgene catalogue record and pLannotate feature annotations shown in this document.]
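Description:
R777-E104 Hs.ICMT-nostop is a Gateway entry clone built on the pDonor-255 backbone, carrying the human ICMT open reading frame (reference transcript NM_012405.3) without its stop codon. The plasmid totals about 3.5 kb, of which 852 bp is the insert. It is maintained in E. coli through a high-copy ColE1/pUC-type origin and selected with spectinomycin via the aadA (SmR) aminoglycoside adenylyltransferase gene. That gene sits downstream of fragments of a class 1 integron Pc promoter and a gentamicin acetyltransferase gene, which appear to be remnants of the cassette from which the marker was derived. Short lacZα and lacI fragments are likewise backbone residue, and the rrnB T1 and T2 terminators lie upstream of the cloning site, where they would help insulate the insert from read-through transcription.

The ICMT coding sequence is flanked by two attL recombination sites. The automated annotation labels these as attL3 and a partial attL2, though the record does not otherwise specify which att variants are present. These sites allow the ORF to be moved by an LR Clonase reaction into compatible destination vectors. No promoter for expressing the insert is annotated, as expected for an entry clone, so expression depends on the destination vector chosen. ICMT encodes isoprenylcysteine carboxyl methyltransferase, which methylates the C-terminal cysteine of isoprenylated proteins. Because the stop codon is omitted, translation can continue into downstream sequence after transfer, making the clone suitable for producing C-terminally tagged or fused ICMT.
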