Features (pLannotate 1.2.2; 11 found; start..end, strand, type, name):
     18..54      -  CDS            lacZα (fragment): LacZα fragment of β-galactosidase; lacZ fragment
     85..180     +  protein_bind   attL3: mutant version of attL; recombination site for the Gateway® LR reaction LR Clonase™
    186..1037    +  CDS            ICMT: ICMT_HUMAN - Also known as PCCMT. Experimental evidence at protein level: Swiss-Prot protein existence level 1. Catalyzes the post-translational methylation of isoprenylated C-terminal cysteine residues. From Homo sapiens (Human).
   1042..1135    -  protein_bind   attL2 (fragment): mutant version of attL; recombination site for the Gateway® LR reaction LR Clonase™
   1250..1273    +  promoter       Pc promoter (fragment): intI1 (promoter lies within the coding sequence); class 1 integron promoter
   1449..1505    +  CDS            GmR (fragment): gentamycin acetyltransferase; aacC1; confers resistance to gentamycin
   1512..2303    +  CDS            SmR: aminoglycoside adenylyltransferase (Murphy, 1985); aadA; confers resistance to spectinomycin and streptomycin
   2396..2984    +  rep_origin     ori: high-copy-number ColE1/pMB1/pBR322/pUC origin of replication
   3167..3259    +  CDS            lacI (fragment): lac repressor; lacI; The lac repressor binds to the lac operator to inhibit transcription in E. coli. This inhibition can be relieved by adding lactose or isopropyl-β-D-thiogalactopyranoside (IPTG).
   3314..3341    -  terminator     rrnB T2 terminator: transcription terminator T2 from the E. coli rrnB gene
   3473..3516    +  terminator     rrnB T1 terminator: Escherichia coli rrnB; transcription terminator T1 from the E. coli rrnB gene
>Addgene plasmid #70388 | R777-E104 Hs.ICMT-nostop | depositor full sequence | sequence record 125837 | Full Sequence
TTAACGCTAGCATGGATGTTTTCCCAGTCACGACGTTGTAAAACGACGGCCAGTCTTAAAATTCGAGCTC
GGTCCGAGGATCCGAAATAATGATTTTATTTTGACTGATAGTGACCTGTTCGTTGCAACAAATTGATAAG
CAATGCTTTTTTATAATGCCAACTTTGTACAAAAAAGTTGGCACCATGGCGGGCTGCGCGGCGCGGGCTC
CGCCGGGCTCTGAGGCGCGTCTCAGCCTCGCCACCTTCCTGCTGGGCGCCTCGGTGCTCGCGCTGCCGCT
GCTCACGCGCGCCGGCCTGCAGGGCCGCACCGGGCTGGCGCTCTACGTGGCCGGGCTCAACGCGCTGCTG
CTGCTGCTCTATCGGCCGCCTCGCTACCAGATAGCCATCCGAGCTTGTTTCCTGGGGTTTGTGTTCGGCT
GCGGCACGCTGCTAAGTTTTAGCCAGTCTTCTTGGAGTCACTTTGGCTGGTACATGTGCTCCCTGTCATT
GTTCCACTATTCTGAATACTTGGTGACAGCAGTCAATAATCCCAAAAGTCTGTCCTTGGATTCCTTTCTC
CTGAATCACAGCCTGGAGTATACAGTAGCTGCTCTTTCTTCTTGGTTAGAGTTCACACTTGAAAATATCT
TTTGGCCAGAACTGAAGCAGATTACCTGGCTCAGTGTCACAGGGCTGCTGATGGTGGTCTTCGGAGAATG
TCTGAGGAAGGCGGCCATGTTTACAGCTGGCTCCAATTTCAACCACGTGGTACAGAATGAAAAATCAGAT
ACACATACTCTGGTGACCAGTGGAGTGTACGCTTGGTTTCGGCATCCTTCTTACGTCGGGTGGTTTTACT
GGAGTATTGGAACTCAGGTGATGCTGTGTAACCCCATCTGCGGCGTCAGCTATGCCCTGACAGTGTGGCG
ATTCTTCCGCGATCGAACAGAAGAAGAAGAAATCTCACTAATTCACTTTTTTGGAGAGGAGTACCTGGAG
TATAAGAAGAGGGTGCCCACGGGCCTGCCTTTCATAAAGGGGGTCAAGGTGGACCTGTCAACTTTCTTGT
ACAAAGTTGGCATTATAGGAAAGCATTGCTTATCAATTTGTTGCAACGAACAGGTCACTATCAGTCAAAA
TAAAATCATTATTTGCATGCAAGCTTAGATCCTCTAGACCAGCCAGGACAGAAATGCCTCGACTTCGCTG
CTACCCAAGGTTGCCGGGTGACGCACACCGTGGAAACGGATGAAGGCACGAACCCAGTGGACATAAGCCT
GTTCGGTTCGTAAGCTGTAATGCAAGTAGCGTATGCGCTCACGCAACTGGTCCAGAACCTTGACCGAACG
CAGCGGTGGTAACGGCGCAGTGGCGGTTTTCATGGCTTGTTATGACTGTTTTTTTGGGGTACAGTCTATG
CCTCGGGCATCCAAGCAGCAAGCGCGTTACGCCGTGGGTCGATGTTTGATGTTATGGAGCAGCAACGATG
TTACGCAGCAGGGCAGTCGCCCTAAAACAAAGTTAAACATTATGAGGGAAGCGGTGATCGCCGAAGTATC
GACTCAACTATCAGAGGTAGTTGGCGTCATCGAGCGCCATCTCGAACCGACGTTGCTGGCCGTACATTTG
TACGGCTCCGCAGTGGATGGCGGCCTGAAGCCACACAGTGATATTGATTTGCTGGTTACGGTGACCGTAA
GGCTTGATGAAACAACGCGGCGAGCTTTGATCAACGACCTTTTGGAAACTTCGGCTTCCCCTGGAGAGAG
CGAGATTCTCCGCGCTGTAGAAGTCACCATTGTTGTGCACGACGACATCATTCCGTGGCGTTATCCAGCT
AAGCGCGAACTGCAATTTGGAGAATGGCAGCGCAATGACATTCTTGCAGGTATCTTCGAGCCAGCCACGA
TCGACATTGATCTGGCTATCTTGCTGACAAAAGCAAGAGAACATAGCGTTGCCTTGGTAGGTCCAGCGGC
GGAGGAACTCTTTGATCCGGTTCCTGAACAGGATCTATTTGAGGCGCTAAATGAAACCTTAACGCTATGG
AACTCGCCGCCCGACTGGGCTGGCGATGAGCGAAATGTAGTGCTTACGTTGTCCCGCATTTGGTACAGCG
CAGTAACCGGCAAAATCGCGCCGAAGGATGTCGCTGCCGACTGGGCAATGGAGCGCCTGCCGGCCCAGTA
TCAGCCCGTCATACTTGAAGCTAGACAGGCTTATCTTGGACAAGAAGAAGATCGCTTGGCCTCGCGCGCA
GATCAGTTGGAAGAATTTGTCCACTACGTGAAAGGCGAGATCACCAAGGTAGTCGGCAAATAACCCTCGA
GCCACCCATGACCAAAATCCCTTAACGTGAGTTACGCGTCGTTCCACTGAGCGTCAGACCCCGTAGAAAA
GATCAAAGGATCTTCTTGAGATCCTTTTTTTCTGCGCGTAATCTGCTGCTTGCAAACAAAAAAACCACCG
CTACCAGCGGTGGTTTGTTTGCCGGATCAAGAGCTACCAACTCTTTTTCCGAAGGTAACTGGCTTCAGCA
GAGCGCAGATACCAAATACTGTCCTTCTAGTGTAGCCGTAGTTAGGCCACCACTTCAAGAACTCTGTAGC
ACCGCCTACATACCTCGCTCTGCTAATCCTGTTACCAGTGGCTGCTGCCAGTGGCGATAAGTCGTGTCTT
ACCGGGTTGGACTCAAGACGATAGTTACCGGATAAGGCGCAGCGGTCGGGCTGAACGGGGGGTTCGTGCA
CACAGCCCAGCTTGGAGCGAACGACCTACACCGAACTGAGATACCTACAGCGTGAGCATTGAGAAAGCGC
CACGCTTCCCGAAGGGAGAAAGGCGGACAGGTATCCGGTAAGCGGCAGGGTCGGAACAGGAGAGCGCACG
AGGGAGCTTCCAGGGGGAAACGCCTGGTATCTTTATAGTCCTGTCGGGTTTCGCCACCTCTGACTTGAGC
GTCGATTTTTGTGATGCTCGTCAGGGGGGCGGAGCCTATGGAAAAACGCCAGCAACGCGGCCTTTTTACG
GTTCCTGGCCTTTTGCTGGCCTTTTGCTCACATGTTCTTTCCTGCGTTATCCCCTGATTCTGTGGATAAC
CGTATTACCGCCTTTGAGTGAGCTGATACCGCTCGCCGCAGCCGAACGACCGAGCGCAGCGAGTCAGTGA
GCGAGGAAGCGGAAGAGCGCCCAATACGCAAACCGCCTCTCCCCGCGCGTTGGCCGATTCATTAATGCAG
CTGGCACGACAGGTTTCCCGACTGGAAAGCGGGCAGTGAGCGCAACGCAATTAATACGCGTACCGCTAGC
CAGGAAGAGTTTGTAGAAACGCAAAAAGGCCATCCGTCAGGATGGCCTTCTGCTTAGTTTGATGCCTGGC
AGTTTATGGCGGGCGTCCTGCCCGCCACCCTCCGGGCCGTTGCTTCACAACGTTCAAATCCGCTCCCGGC
GGATTTGTCCTACTCAGGAGAGCGTTCACCGACAAACAACAGATAAAACGAAAGGCCCAGTCTTCCGACT
GAGCCTTTCGTTTTATTTGATGCCTGGCAGTTCCCTACTCTCGCG
