>Addgene plasmid #70388 | R777-E104 Hs.ICMT-nostop | addgene partial sequence | sequence record 132468 | pCR8_R1 5'-cgaaccgaacaggcttatgt-3'
GGTGTGCGTCACCCGGCAACCTTGGGTAGCAGCGAAGTCGAGGCATTTCTGTCCTGGCTGGTCTAGAGGA
TCTAAGCTTGCATGCAAATAATGATTTTATTTTGACTGATAGTGACCTGTTCGTTGCAACAAATTGATAA
GCAATGCTTTCCTATAATGCCAACTTTGTACAAGAAAGTTGACAGGTCCACCTTGACCCCCTTTATGAAA
GGCAGGCCCGTGGGCACCCTCTTCTTATACTCCAGGTACTCCTCTCCAAAAAAGTGAATTAGTGAGATTT
CTTCTTCTTCTGTTCGATCGCGGAAGAATCGCCACACTGTCAGGGCATAGCTGACGCCGCAGATGGGGTT
ACACAGCATCACCTGAGTTCCAATACTCCAGTAAAACCACCCGACGTAAGAAGGATGCCGAAACCAAGCG
TACACTCCACTGGTCACCAGAGTATGTGTATCTGATTTTTCATTCTGTACCACGTGGTTGAAATTGGAGC
CAGCTGTAAACATGGCCGCCTTCCTCAGACATTCTCCGAAGACCACCATCAGCAGCC
